>Addgene plasmid #33361 | pIBG-FTet | depositor full sequence | sequence record 39870 | pIBG-FTet sequence 10474 bps
CTAAATTGTAAGCGTTAATATTTTGTTAAAATTCGCGTTAAATTTTTGTTAAATCAGCTCATTTTTTAAC
CAATAGGCCGAAATCGGCAAAATCCCTTATAAATCAAAAGAATAGACCGAGATAGGGT
[37 nt withheld, positions 129-165]
AAAGAACGTGGACTCCAACGTCAAAGG
[49 nt withheld, positions 193-241]
T
[91 nt withheld, positions 243-333]
G
[124 nt withheld, positions 335-458]
CCCATTCGCCATTCAGGCTGCGCAACTGTTGGGAAGGGCGATCGGTGCGGGCCTCTTCGCTATTACGCCA
GCTGGCGAAAGGGGGATGTGCTGCAAGGCGATTAAGTTGGGTAACGCCAGGGTTTTCCCAGTCACGACGT
TGTAAAACGACGGCCAGTGAGCGCGCGTAATACGACTCACTATAGGGCGAATTGGGTACCGGGCCCTGCT
AGCTTAATTAACTCGAGGTCGAGATCTGGACTCTAGAGAATTCCGGCCCCCCCCCCCCCCCCCTCTCCCT
CCCCCCCCCCTAACGTTACTGGCCGAAGCCGCTTGGAATAAGGCCGGTGTGCGTTTGTCTATATGTTATT
TTCCACCATATTGCCGTCTTTTGGCAATGTGAGGGCCCGGAAACCTGGCCCTGTCTTCTTGACGAGCATT
CCTAGGGGTCTTTCCCCTCTCGCCAAAGGAATGCAAGGTCTGTTGAATGTCGTGAAGGAAGCAGTTCCTC
TGGAAGCTTCTTGAAGACAAACAACGTCTGTAGCGACCCTTTGCAGGCAGCGGAACCCCCCACCTGGCGA
CAGGTGCCTCTGCGGCCAAAAGCCACGTGTATAAGATACACCTGCAAAGGCGGCACAACCCCAGTGCCAC
GTTGTGAGTTGGATAGTTGTGGAAAGAGTCAAATGGCTCTCCTCAAGCGTATTCAACAAGGGGCTGAAGG
ATGCCCAGAAGGTACCCCATTGTATGGGATCTGATCTGGGGCCTCGGTGCACATGCTTTACATGTGTTTA
GTCGAGGTTAAAAAAACGTCTAGGCCCCCCGAACCACGGGGACGTGGTTTTCCTTTGAAAAACACGATGA
TAAGCTTGCCACAACCATGGAAGATCCCGTCGTTTTACAACGTCGTGACTGGGAAAACCCTGGCGTTACC
CAACTTAATCGCCTTGCAGCACATCCCCCTTTCGCCAGCTGGCGTAATAGCGAAGAGGCCCGCACCGATC
GCCCTTCCCAACAGTTGCGCAGCCTGAATGGCGAATGGCGCTTTGCCTGGTTTCCGGCACCAGAAGCGGT
GCCGGAAAGCTGGCTGGAGTGCGATCTTCCTGAGGCCGATACTGTCGTCGTCCCCTCAAACTGGCAGATG
CACGGTTACGATGCGCCCATCTACACCAACGTAACCTATCCCATTACGGTCAATCCGCCGTTTGTTCCCA
CGGAGAATCCGACGGGTTGTTACTCGCTCACATTTAATGTTGATGAAAGCTGGCTACAGGAAGGCCAGAC
GCGAATTATTTTTGATGGCGTTAACTCGGCGTTTCATCTGTGGTGCAACGGGCGCTGGGTCGGTTACGGC
CAGGACAGTCGTTTGCCGTCTGAATTTGACCTGAGCGCATTTTTACGCGCCGGAGAAAACCGCCTCGCGG
TGATGGTGCTGCGTTGGAGTGACGGCAGTTATCTGGAAGATCAGGATATGTGGCGGATGAGCGGCATTTT
CCGTGACGTCTCGTTGCTGCATAAACCGACTACACAAATCAGCGATTTCCATGTTGCCACTCGCTTTAAT
GATGATTTCAGCCGCGCTGTACTGGAGGCTGAAGTTCAGATGTGCGGCGAGTTGCGTGACTACCTACGGG
TAACAGTTTCTTTATGGCAGGGTGAAACGCAGGTCGCCAGCGGCACCGCGCCTTTCGGCGGTGAAATTAT
CGATGAGCGTGGTGGTTATGCCGATCGCGTCACACTACGTCTGAACGTCGAAAACCCGAAACTGTGGAGC
GCCGAAATCCCGAATCTCTATCGTGCGGTGGTTGAACTGCACACCGCCGACGGCACGCTGATTGAAGCAG
AAGCCTGCGATGTCGGTTTCCGCGAGGTGCGGATTGAAAATGGTCTGCTGCTGCTGAACGGCAAGCCGTT
GCTGATTCGAGGCGTTAACCGTCACGAGCATCATCCTCTGCATGGTCAGGTCATGGATGAGCAGACGATG
GTGCAGGATATCCTGCTGATGAAGCAGAACAACTTTAACGCCGTGCGCTGTTCGCATTATCCGAACCATC
CGCTGTGGTACACGCTGTGCGACCGCTACGGCCTGTATGTGGTGGATGAAGCCAATATTGAAACCCACGG
CATGGTGCCAATGAATCGTCTGACCGATGATCCGCGCTGGCTACCGGCGATGAGCGAACGCGTAACGCGA
ATGGTGCAGCGCGATCGTAATCACCCGAGTGTGATCATCTGGTCGCTGGGGAATGAATCAGGCCACGGCG
CTAATCACGACGCGCTGTATCGCTGGATCAAATCTGTCGATCCTTCCCGCCCGGTGCAGTATGAAGGCGG
CGGAGCCGACACCACGGCCACCGATATTATTTGCCCGATGTACGCGCGCGTGGATGAAGACCAGCCCTTC
CCGGCTGTGCCGAAATGGTCCATCAAAAAATGGCTTTCGCTACCTGGAGAGACGCGCCCGCTGATCCTTT
GCGAATACGCCCACGCGATGGGTAACAGTCTTGGCGGTTTCGCTAAATACTGGCAGGCGTTTCGTCAGTA
TCCCCGTTTACAGGGCGGCTTCGTCTGGGACTGGGTGGATCAGTCGCTGATTAAATATGATGAAAACGGC
AACCCGTGGTCGGCTTACGGCGGTGATTTTGGCGATACGCCGAACGATCGCCAGTTCTGTATGAACGGTC
TGGTCTTTGCCGACCGCACGCCGCATCCAGCGCTGACGGAAGCAAAACACCAGCAGCAGTTTTTCCAGTT
CCGTTTATCCGGGCAAACCATCGAAGTGACCAGCGAATACCTGTTCCGTCATAGCGATAACGAGCTCCTG
CACTGGATGGTGGCGCTGGATGGTAAGCCGCTGGCAAGCGGTGAAGTGCCTCTGGATGTCGCTCCACAAG
GTAAACAGTTGATTGAACTGCCTGAACTACCGCAGCCGGAGAGCGCCGGGCAACTCTGGCTCACAGTACG
CGTAGTGCAACCGAACGCGACCGCATGGTCAGAAGCCGGGCACATCAGCGCCTGGCAGCAGTGGCGTCTG
GCGGAAAACCTCAGTGTGACGCTCCCCGCCGCGTCCCACGCCATCCCGCATCTGACCACCAGCGAAATGG
ATTTTTGCATCGAGCTGGGTAATAAGCGTTGGCAATTTAACCGCCAGTCAGGCTTTCTTTCACAGATGTG
GATTGGCGATAAAAAACAACTGCTGACGCCGCTGCGCGATCAGTTCACCCGTGCACCGCTGGATAACGAC
ATTGGCGTAAGTGAAGCGACCCGCATTGACCCTAACGCCTGGGTCGAACGCTGGAAGGCGGCGGGCCATT
ACCAGGCCGAAGCAGCGTTGTTGCAGTGCACGGCAGATACACTTGCTGATGCGGTGCTGATTACGACCGC
TCACGCGTGGCAGCATCAGGGGAAAACCTTATTTATCAGCCGGAAAACCTACCGGATTGATGGTAGTGGT
CAAATGGCGATTACCGTTGATGTTGAAGTGGCGAGCGATACACCGCATCCGGCGCGGATTGGCCTGAACT
GCCAGCTGGCGCAGGTAGCAGAGCGGGTAAACTGGCTCGGATTAGGGCCGCAAGAAAACTATCCCGACCG
CCTTACTGCCGCCTGTTTTGACCGCTGGGATCTGCCATTGTCAGACATGTATACCCCGTACGTCTTCCCG
AGCGAAAACGGTCTGCGCTGCGGGACGCGCGAATTGAATTATGGCCCACACCAGTGGCGCGGCGACTTCC
AGTTCAACATCAGCCGCTACAGTCAACAGCAACTGATGGAAACCAGCCATCGCCATCTGCTGCACGCGGA
AGAAGGCACATGGCTGAATATCGACGGTTTCCATATGGGGATTGGTGGCGACGACTCCTGGAGCCCGTCA
GTATCGGCGGAATTCCAGCTGAGCGCCGGTCGCTACCATTACCAGTTGGTCTGGTGTCAGGGGATCCCCC
GGGCTGCAGCCAATATGGGATCGGCCATTGAACAAGATGGATTGCACGCAGGTTCTCCGGCCGCTTGGGT
GGAGAGGCTATTCGGCTATGACTGGGCACAACAGACAATCGGCTGCTCTGATGCCGCCGTGTTCCGGCTG
TCAGCGCAGGGGCGCCCGGTTCTTTTTGTCAAGACCGACCTGTCCGGTGCCCTGAATGAACTGCAGGACG
AGGCAGCGCGGCTATCGTGGCTGGCCACGACGGGCGTTCCTTGCGCAGCTGTGCTCGACGTTGTCACTGA
AGCGGGAAGGGACTGGCTGCTATTGGGCGAAGTGCCGGGGCAGGATCTCCTGTCATCTCACCTTGCTCCT
GCCGAGAAAGTATCCATCATGGCTGATGCAATGCGGCGGCTGCATACGCTTGATCCGGCTACCTGCCCAT
TCGACCACCAAGCGAAACATCGCATCGAGCGAGCACGTACTCGGATGGAAGCCGGTCTTGTCGATCAGGA
TGATCTGGACGAAGAGCATCAGGGGCTCGCGCCAGCCGAACTGTTCGCCAGGCTCAAGGCGCGCATGCCC
GACGGCGATGATCTCGTCGTGACCCATGGCGATGCCTGCTTGCCGAATATCATGGTGGAAAATGGCCGCT
TTTCTGGATTCATCGACTGTGGCCGGCTGGGTGTGGCGGACCGCTATCAGGACATAGCGTTGGCTACCCG
TGATATTGCTGAAGAGCTTGGCGGCGAATGGGCTGACCGCTTCCTCGTGCTTTACGGTATCGCCGCTCCC
GATTCGCAGCGCATCGCCTTCTATCGCCTTCTTGACGAGTTCTTCTGAGCGGGACTCTGGGGTTCGAAAT
GACCGACCAAGCGACGCCCAACCTGCCATCACGAGATTTCGATTCCACCGCCGCCTTCTATGAAAGGTTG
GGCTTCGGAATCGTTTTCCGGGACGCCGGCTGGATGATCCTCCAGCGCGGGGATCTCATGCTGGAGTTCT
TCGCCCACCCCCCGGATCTAAGCTCTAGATAAGTAATGATCATAATCAGCCATATCACATCTGTAGAGGT
TTTACTTGCTTTAAAAAACCTCCCACACCTCCCCCTGAACCTGAAACATAAAATGAATGCAATTGTTGTT
GTTAACTTGTTTATTGCAGCTTATAATGGTTACAAATAAAGCAATAGCATCACAAATTTCACAAATAAAG
CATTTTTTTCACTGCATTCTAGTTGTGGTTTGTCCAAACTCATCAATGTATCTTATCATGTCTGGATCCG
GGGGTACCGCGTCGAGCGCCAGTGTGATGGATATCTGCAGAATTCGGCTTGAAGTTCCTATTCTCTAGAA
AGTATAGGAACTTCAGATCTATGATTCCCTTTGTCAACAGCAATGGATCACTGAAAATGGTTCAATGATC
ACATTAAGTGGTATTCAATATTTTCATGAAATGGGAATTGACGTTCCTTCCAAACATTCACGTAAAATCT
GTTGTGCGTGTTTAGATTGGAGTGAACGCCGTTTCCATTTAGGTGGGTACGTTGGAGCCGCATTATTTTC
GCTTTATGAATCTAAAGGGTGGTTAACTCGACATCTTGGTTACCGTGAAGTTACCATCACGGAAAAAGGT
TATGCTGCTTTTAAGACCCACTTTCACATTTAAGTTGTTTTTCTAATCCGCATATGATCAATTCAAGGCC
GAATAAGAAGGCTGGCTCTGCACCTTGGTGATCAAATAATTCGATAGCTTGTCGTAATAATGGCGGCATA
CTATCAGTAGTAGGTGTTTCCCTTTCTTCTTTAGCGACTTGATGCTCTTGATCTTCCAATACGCAACCTA
AAGTAAAATGCCCCACAGCGCTGAGTGCATATAATGCATTCTCTAGTGAAAAACCTTGTTGGCATAAAAA
GGCTAATTGATTTTCGAGAGTTTCATACTGTTTTTCTGTAGGCCGTGTACCTAAATGTACTTTTGCTCCA
TCGCGATGACTTAGTAAAGCACATCTAAAACTTTTAGCGTTATTACGTAAAAAATCTTGCCAGCTTTCCC
CTTCTAAAGGGCAAAAGTGAGTATGGTGCCTATCTAACATCTCAATGGCTAAGGCGTCGAGCAAAGCCCG
CTTATTTTTTACATGCCAATACAATGTAGGCTGCTCTACACCTAGCTTCTGGGCGAGTTTACGGGTTGTT
AAACCTTCGATTCCGACCTCATTAAGCAGCTCTAATGCGCTGTTAATCACTTTACTTTTATCTAATCTAG
ACATCATTAATTCCTAATTTTTGTTGACACTCTATCATTGATAGAGTTATTTTACCACTCCCTATCAGTG
ATAGAGAAAAGTGAAATGAATAGTTCGACAAAGATCGCATTGGTAATTACGTTACTCGATGCCATGGGGA
TTGGCCTTATCATGCCAGTCTTGCCAACGTTATTACGTGAATTTATTGCTTCGGAAGATATCGCTAACCA
CTTTGGCGTATTGCTTGCACTTTATGCGTTAATGCAGGTTATCTTTGCTCCTTGGCTTGGAAAAATGTCT
GACCGATTTGGTCGGCGCCCAGTGCTGTTGTTGTCATTAATAGGCGCATCGCTGGATTACTTATTGCTGG
CTTTTTCAAGTGCGCTTTGGATGCTGTATTTAGGCCGTTTGCTTTCAGGGATCACAGGAGCTACTGGGGC
TGTCGCGGCATCGGTCATTGCCGATACCACCTCAGCTTCTCAACGCGTGAAGTGGTTCGGTTGGTTAGGG
GCAAGTTTTGGGCTTGGTTTAATAGCGGGGCCTATTATTGGTGGTTTTGCAGGAGAGATTTCACCGCATA
GTCCCTTTTTTATCGCTGCGTTGCTAAATATTGTCACTTTCCTTGTGGTTATGTTTTGGTTCCGTGAAAC
CAAAAATACACGTGATAATACAGATACCGAAGTAGGGGTTGAGACGCAATCGAATTCGGTATACATCACT
TTATTTAAAACGATGCCCATTTTGTTGATTATTTATTTTTCAGCGCAATTGATAGGCCAAATTCCCGCAA
CGGTGTGGGTGCTATTTACCGAAAATCGTTTTGGATGGAATAGCATGATGGTTGGCTTTTCATTAGCGGG
TCTTGGTCTTTTACACTCAGTATTCCAAGCCTTTGTGGCAGGAAGAATAGCCACTAAATGGGGCGAAAAA
ACGGCAGTACTGCTCGGATTTATTGCAGATAGTAGTGCATTTGCCTTTTTAGCGTTTATATCTGAAGGTT
GGTTAGTTTTCCCTGTTTTAATTTTATTGGCTGGTGGTGGGATCGCTTTACCTGCATTACAGGGAGTGAT
GTCTATCCAAACAAAGAGTCATCAGCAAGGTGCTTTACAGGGATTATTGGTGAGCCTTACCAATGCAACC
GGTGTTATTGGCCCATTACTGTTTGCTGTTATTTATAATCATTCACTACCAATTTGGGATGGCTGGATTT
GGATTATTGGTTTAGCGTTTTACTGTATTATTATCCTGCTATCGATGACCTTCATGTTAACCCCTCAAGC
TCAGGGGAGTAAACAGGAGACAAGTGCTTAGTTATTTCGTCACCAAATGATGTTATTCCGCGAAATATAA
TGACCCTCTTGATAACCCAAGAGGGCATTTTTTACGATAAAGAAGATTTAGCTTCAAATAAAACCTATCT
ATTTTATTTATCTTTCAAGCTCAATAAAAAGCCGCGGTAAATAGCAATAAATTGGCCTTTTTTATCGGCA
AGCTCTTTTAGGTTTTTCGCATGTATTGCGATATGCATAAACCAGCCATTGAGTAAGTTTTTAAGCACAT
CATCATCATAAGCTTGAAGTTCCTATTCTCTAGAAAGTATAGGAACTTCAAGCCGAATTCCAGCACACTG
GCGGCCGTTACTAGTTCTAGAGCGGCCGCCACCGCGGTGGAGCTCCAGCTTTTGTTCCCTTTAGTGAGGG
TTAATTGCGCGCTTGGCGTAATCATGGTCATAGCTGTTTCCTGTGTGAAATTGTTATCCGCTCACAATTC
CACACAACATACGAGCCGGAAGCATAAAGTGTAAAGCCTGGGGTGCCTAATGAGTGAGCTAACTCACATT
AATTGCGTTGCGCTCACTGCCCGCTTTCCAGTCGGGAAACCTGTCGTGCCAGCTGCATTAATGAATCGGC
CAACGCGCGGGGAGAGGCGGTTTGCGTATTGGGCGCTCTTCCGCTTCCTCGCTCACTGACTCGCTGCGCT
CGGTCGTTCGGCTGCGGCGAGCGGTATCAGCTCACTCAAAGGCGGTAATACGGTTATCCACAGAATCAGG
GGATAACGCAGGAAAGAACATGTGAGCAAAAGGCCAGCAAAAGGCCAGGAACCGTAAAAAGGCCGCGTTG
CTGGCGTTTTTCCATAGGCTCCGCCCCCCTGACGAGCATCACAAAAATCGACGCTCAAGTCAGAGGTGGC
GAAACCCGACAGGACTATAAAGATACCAGGCGTTTCCCCCTGGAAGCTCCCTCGTGCGCTCTCCTGTTCC
GACCCTGCCGCTTACCGGATACCTGTCCGCCTTTCTCCCTTCGGGAAGCGTGGCGCTTTCTCATAGCTCA
CGCTGTAGGTATCTCAGTTCGGTGTAGGTCGTTCGCTCCAAGCTGGGCTGTGTGCACGAACCCCCCGTTC
AGCCCGACCGCTGCGCCTTATCCGGTAACTATCGTCTTGAGTCCAACCCGGTAAGACACGACTTATCGCC
ACTGGCAGCAGCCACTGGTAACAGGATTAGCAGAGCGAGGTATGTAGGCGGTGCTACAGAGTTCTTGAAG
TGGTGGCCTAACTACGGCTACACTAGAAGGACAGTATTTGGTATCTGCGCTCTGCTGAAGCCAGTTACCT
TCGGAAAAAGAGTTGGTAGCTCTTGATCCGGCAAACAAACCACCGCTGGTAGCGGTGGTTTTTTTGTTTG
CAAGCAGCAGATTACGCGCAGAAAAAAAGGATCTCAAGAAGATCCTTTGATCTTTTCTACGGGGTCTGAC
GCTCAGTGGAACGAAAACTCACGTTAAGGGATTTTGGTCATGAGATTATCAAAAAGGATCTTCACCTAGA
TCCTTTTAAATTAAAAATGAAGTTTTAAATCAATCTAAAGTATATATGAGTAAACTTGGTCTGACAGTTA
CCAATGCTTAATCAGTGAGGCACCTATCTCAGCGATCTGTCTATTTCGTTCATCCATAGTTGCCTGACTC
CCCGTCGTGTAGATAACTACGATACGGGAGGGCTTACCATCTGGCCCCAGTGCTGCAATGATACCGCGAG
ACCCACGCTCACCGGCTCCAGATTTATCAGCAATAAACCAGCCAGCCGGAAGGGCCGAGCGCAGAAGTGG
TCCTGCAACTTTATCCGCCTCCATCCAGTCTATTAATTGTTGCCGGGAAGCTAGAGTAAGTAGTTCGCCA
GTTAATAGTTTGCGCAACGTTGTTGCCATTGCTACAGGCATCGTGGTGTCACGCTCGTCGTTTGGTATGG
CTTCATTCAGCTCCGGTTCCCAACGATCAAGGCGAGTTACATGATCCCCCATGTTGTGCAAAAAAGCGGT
TAGCTCCTTCGGTCCTCCGATCGTTGTCAGAAGTAAGTTGGCCGCAGTGTTATCACTCATGGTTATGGCA
GCACTGCATAATTCTCTTACTGTCATGCCATCCGTAAGATGCTTTTCTGTGACTGGTGAGTACTCAACCA
AGTCATTCTGAGAATAGTGTATGCGGCGACCGAGTTGCTCTTGCCCGGCGTCAATACGGGATAATACCGC
GCCACATAGCAGAACTTTAAAAGTGCTCATCATTGGAAAACGTTCTTCGGGGCGAAAACTCTCAAGGATC
TTACCGCTGTTGAGATCCAGTTCGATGTAACCCACTCGTGCACCCAACTGATCTTCAGCATCTTTTACTT
TCACCAGCGTTTCTGGGTGAGCAAAAACAGGAAGGCAAAATGCCGCAAAAAAGGGAATAAGGGCGACACG
GAAATGTTGAATACTCATACTCTTCCTTTTTCAATATTATTGAAGCATTTATCAGGGTTATTGTCTCATG
AGCGGATACATATTTGAATGTATTTAGAAAAATAAACAAATAGGGGTTCCGCGCACATTTCCCCGAAAAG
TGCCAC
Features (pLannotate 1.2.2; 26 found; start..end, strand, type, name):
     30..458     -  rep_origin     f1 ori (sequence partly withheld): f1 bacteriophage origin of replication; arrow indicates direction of (+) strand synthesis
    463..618     -  CDS            lacZα (fragment): LacZα fragment of β-galactosidase; lacZ fragment
    626..644     +  promoter       T7 promoter: promoter for bacteriophage T7 RNA polymerase
    714..730     -  promoter       chicken β-actin promoter (fragment): contains a 21-bp deletion relative to the standard chicken β-actin promoter
    839..1301    +  misc_feature   IRES: internal ribosome entry site (IRES) of the encephalomyocarditis virus (EMCV)
   1327..4367    +  CDS            lacZ (fragment): β-galactosidase; lacZ
   4370..4387    +  misc_feature   MCS (fragment): pBluescript multiple cloning site
   4393..5196    +  CDS            NeoR/KanR: aminoglycoside phosphotransferase from Tn5; aph(3')-II (or nptII); confers resistance to neomycin, kanamycin, and G418 (Geneticin®)
   5217..5369    +  CDS            ble (fragment): BLE_KLEPN - Experimental evidence at protein level: Swiss-Prot protein existence level 1. Binding protein with a strong affinity to the bleomycin family of antibiotics. Binds to CL990; an antimitotic-antibiotic compound. From Klebsiella pneumoniae.
   5394..5479    +  CDS            large T antigen (fragment): large T antigen from SV40 (simian virus 40)
   5502..5636    +  polyA_signal   SV40 poly(A) signal: SV40 polyadenylation signal
   5689..5722    +  protein_bind   FRT (minimal): supports FLP-mediated excision but not integration (Turan and Bode, 2011) FLP recombinase from the Saccharomyces cerevisiae 2μ plasmid
   5999..6622    -  CDS            TetR: tetracycline repressor TetR; tetR from transposon Tn10; TetR binds to the tetracycline operator tetO to inhibit transcription. This inhibition can be relieved by adding tetracycline or doxycycline.
   6641..6696    +  promoter       tetR/tetA promoters: tetR; overlapping promoters for bacterial tetR and tetA
   6704..7906    +  CDS            tetA: TCR2_ECOLX - Experimental evidence at protein level: Swiss-Prot protein existence level 1. Resistance to tetracycline by an active tetracycline efflux. This is an energy-dependent process that decreases the accumulation of the antibiotic in whole cells. This protein functions as a metal- tetracycline/H(+) antiporter. From Escherichia coli.
   8025..8195    -  CDS            tetC (fragment): TETC_ECOLX - Experimental evidence at protein level: Swiss-Prot protein existence level 1. From Escherichia coli.
   8174..8207    +  protein_bind   FRT (minimal): supports FLP-mediated excision but not integration (Turan and Bode, 2011) FLP recombinase from the Saccharomyces cerevisiae 2μ plasmid
   8238..8273    -  misc_feature   MCS (fragment): pBluescript multiple cloning site
   8286..8304    -  promoter       T3 promoter: promoter for bacteriophage T3 RNA polymerase
   8349..8365    -  protein_bind   lac operator: The lac repressor binds to the lac operator to inhibit transcription in E. coli. This inhibition can be relieved by adding lactose or isopropyl-β-D-thiogalactopyranoside (IPTG). lac repressor encoded by lacI
   8373..8403    -  promoter       lac promoter: promoter for the E. coli lac operon
   8418..8439    -  protein_bind   CAP binding site: CAP binding activates transcription in the presence of cAMP. E. coli catabolite activator protein
   8452..8544    -  CDS            lacI (fragment): lac repressor; lacI; The lac repressor binds to the lac operator to inhibit transcription in E. coli. This inhibition can be relieved by adding lactose or isopropyl-β-D-thiogalactopyranoside (IPTG).
   8727..9315    -  rep_origin     ori: high-copy-number ColE1/pMB1/pBR322/pUC origin of replication
   9486..10346   -  CDS            AmpR: β-lactamase; bla; confers resistance to ampicillin, carbenicillin, and related antibiotics
  10347..10451   -  promoter       AmpR promoter: bla
