[The description below was written by a language model from this plasmid's Addgene catalogue record and pLannotate feature annotations shown in this document.]
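Description:
pIBG-FTet is a pBluescript-based cassette donor plasmid of about 10.5 kb, catalogued as a mouse targeting vector. It supplies a reporter/selection module for modifying large genomic clones such as BACs. It replicates in E. coli from the high-copy ColE1/pUC origin and is maintained with ampicillin through the bla gene. It also keeps the usual pBluescript elements: an f1 origin, flanking T7 and T3 promoters, and remnants of the lac promoter/lacZα region.

The payload has two adjacent parts. The first is the IRES-βgeo cassette, derived from pGt1.8IresBgeo. In it, an EMCV internal ribosome entry site precedes a lacZ coding region joined to the Tn5 neomycin phosphotransferase gene, followed by an SV40 polyadenylation signal. The feature table shows no dedicated mammalian promoter upstream, apart from a 17-bp match to the chicken β-actin promoter that is likely incidental. Expression of the β-galactosidase/G418-resistance fusion is therefore expected to depend on the transcription unit into which the cassette is placed, with the IRES allowing translation from within that host transcript.

The second part is a Tn10-type tetracycline resistance module, taken from pFRT129-NotX. It comprises tetR, the divergent tetR/tetA promoters, the tetA efflux pump and a tetC fragment, all bracketed by two minimal FRT sites in the same orientation so that FLP recombinase can excise the marker after use.

The depositor notes that the Tet cassette does not work reliably in this high-copy plasmid but works very reliably once transferred to a low-copy vector such as a BAC. This fits use of tetracycline to select modified BACs carrying the reporter. The associated publication concerns long-range enhancer control of Bmp2 transcription, although the record does not describe the specific targeting steps.
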