Addgene plasmid #33361: pIBG-FTet
Depositing lab: Doug Mortlock. Depositing organization: Vanderbilt University. Publication: Bmp2 transcription in osteoblast progenitors is regulated by a distant 3' enhancer located 156.3 kilobases from the promoter. Chandler RL, Chandler KJ, McFarland KA, Mortlock DP. Mol Cell Biol. 2007 Apr;27(8):2934-51. Epub 2007 Feb 5. 10.1128/MCB.01609-06 PubMed 17283059.
Backbone
  Vector backbone: pBluescript
  Backbone manufacturer: Stratagene
  Backbone size w/o insert (bp): 3100
  Vector type: Mouse Targeting
  Selectable markers: Neomycin (select with G418) ; tetracycline
Growth in bacteria
  Bacterial resistance: Ampicillin, 100 μg/mL
  Growth temperature: 37°C
  Growth strain: DH10B
  Growth instructions: Do not select for this plasmid with tetracycline, as we have found that the Tet resistance cassette does not work reliably in high-copy plasmids such as this one. The Tet cassette MUST be transferred to a low-copy vector, e.g. a BAC, to allow Tet resistance in a reliable fashion. In BAC clones it has been extremely reliable.
  Copy number: Unknown
Gene/Insert 1
  Gene/Insert name: IRES-Bgeo
  Insert size (bp): 5000
  Cloning method: Restriction Enzyme; 5′ cloning site none (unknown if destroyed); 3′ cloning site none (unknown if destroyed)
  Sequencing primers: 5′ none; 3′ LacZ-R
Gene/Insert 2
  Gene/Insert name: TetR cassette
  Insert size (bp): 2400
  Tag / fusion protein: FRT site (N terminal on insert); FRT site (C terminal on insert)
  Cloning method: Restriction Enzyme; 5′ cloning site none (unknown if destroyed); 3′ cloning site none (unknown if destroyed)
  Sequencing primers: 5′ Neo-F
Terms and licenses: Academic/Nonprofit Terms; Industry Terms: Not Available to Industry
Depositor comments: Insert origin: IBG = Ires-Bgeo cassette from pGt1.8IresBgeo (Mountford et al (1994) PNAS 91:4303-4307); FRT-Tet-FRT cassette from pFRT129-NotX (Mortlock et al (2003) Genome Research 13:2069-2081).
How to cite: pIBG-FTet was a gift from Doug Mortlock (Addgene plasmid # 33361 ; http://n2t.net/addgene:33361 ; RRID:Addgene_33361)
