>Addgene plasmid #33361 | pIBG-FTet | addgene partial sequence | sequence record 42029 | IRES-F 5'-TGGCTCTCCTCAAGCGTATT-3'
TACCCCATTGTATGGGATCTGATCTGGGGCCTCGGTGCACATGCTTTACATGTGTTTAGTCGAGGTTAAA
AAAACGTCTAGGCCCCCCGAACCACGGGGACGTGGTTTTCCTTTGAAAAACACGATGATAAGCTTGCCAC
AACCATGGAAGATCCCGTCGTTTTACAACGTCGTGACTGGGAAAACCCTGGCGTTACCCAACTTAATCGC
CTTGCAGCACATCCCCCTTTCGCCAGCTGGCGTAATAGCGAAGAGGCCCGCACCGATCGCCCTTCCCAAC
AGTTGCGCAGCCTGAATGGCGAATGGCGCTTTGCCTGGTTTCCGGCACCAGAAGCGGTGCCGGAAAGCTG
GCTGGAGTGCGATCTTCCTGAGGCCGATACTGTCGTCGTCCCCTCAAACTGGCAGATGCACGGTTACGAT
GCGCCCATCTACACCAACGTGACCTATCCCATTACGGTCAATCCGCCGTTTGTTCCCACGGAGAATCCGA
CGGGTTGTTACTCGCTCACATTTAATGTTGATGAAAGCTGGCTACAGGAAGGCCAGACGCGAATTATTTT
TGATGGCGTTAACTCGGCGTTTCATCTGTGGTGCAACGGGCGCTGGGTCGGTTACGGCCAGGACAGTCGT
TTGCCGTCTGAATTTGACCTGAGCGCATTTTTACGCGCCGGA
