>Addgene plasmid #33361 | pIBG-FTet | addgene partial sequence | sequence record 42030 | SV40pA-R 5'-GAAATTTGTGATGCTATTGC-3'
AGCTGCATAACAGTTAACAACAACAATTGCATTCATTTTATGTTTCAGGTTCAGGGGGAGGTGTGGGAGG
TTTTTTAAAGCAAGTAAAACCTCTACAGATGTGATATGGCTGATTATGATCATTACTTATCTAGAGCTTA
GATCCGGGGGGTGGGCGAAGAACTCCAGCATGAGATCCCCGCGCTGGAGGATCATCCAGCCGGCGTCCCG
GAAAACGATTCCGAAGCCCAACCTTTCATAGAAGGCGGCGGTGGAATCGAAATCTCGTGATGGCAGGTTG
GGCGTCGCTTGGTCGGTCATTTCGAACCCCAGAGTCCCGCTCAGAAGAACTCGTCAAGAAGGCGATAGAA
GGCGATGCGCTGCGAATCGGGAGCGGCGATACCGTAAAGCACGAGGAAGCGGTCAGCCCATTCGCCGCCA
AGCTCTTCAGCAATATCACGGGTAGCCAACGCTATGTCCTGATAGCGGTCCGCCACACCCAGCCGGCCAC
AGTCGATGAATCCAGAAAAGCGGCCATTTTCCACCATGATATTCGGCAAGCAGGCATCGCCATGGGTCAC
GACGAGATCCTCGCCGTCGGGCATGCGCGCCTTGAGCCTGGCGAACAGTTCGGCTGGCGCGAGCCCCTGA
TGCTCTTCGTCCAGATCATCCTGATCGACAAGACCGGCTTCCATCCGAGTACGTGCTCGCTCGATGCGAT
GTTTCGCTTGGTGGTCGAATGGGCAGGTAGCCGGATCAAGCGTATGCAGCCGCCGCATTGCATCAGCCAT
GATGGATACTTTCTCGGCAGGAGCAAGGTGAGATGACAGGAGATCCTGCCCCGGCACTTCGCCCAATAGC
AGCCAGTCCCTTCCCGCTTCAGTGACAACGTCGAGCACAGCTGCGCAAGGAACGCCC
