>Addgene plasmid #33361 | pIBG-FTet | addgene partial sequence | sequence record 42588 | EBV-rev 5'-GTGGTTTGTCCAAACTCATC-3'
CCGCGTCGAGCGCCAGTGTGATGGATATCTGCAGAATTCGGCTTGAAGTTCCTATTCTCTAGAAAGTATA
GGAACTTCAGATCTATGATTCCCTTTGTCAACAGCAATGGATCACTGAAAATGGTTCAATGATCACATTA
AGTGGTATTCAATATTTTCATGAAATGGGAATTGACGTTCCTTCCAAACATTCACGTAAAATCTGTTGTG
CGTGTTTAGATTGGAGTGAACGCCGTTTCCATTTAGGTGGGTACGTTGGAGCCGCATTATTTTCGCTTTA
TGAATCTAAAGGGTGGTTAACTCGACATCTTGGTTACCGTGAAGTTACCATCACGGAAAAAGGTTATGCT
GCTTTTAAGACCCACTTTCACATTTAAGTTGTTTTTCTAATCCGCATATGATCAATTCAAGGCCGAATAA
GAAGGCTGGCTCTGCACCTTGGTGATCAAATAATTCGATAGCTTGTCGTAATAATGGCGGCATACTATCA
GTAGTAGGTGTTTCCCTTTCTTCTTTAGCGGCTTGATGCTCTTGATCTTCCAATACGCAACCTAAAGTAA
AATGCCCCACAGCGCTGAGTGCATATAATGCATTCTCTAGTGAAAAACCTTGTTGGCATAAAAAGGCTAA
TTGATTTTCGAGAGTTTCATACTGTTTTTCTGTAGGCCGTGTACCTAAATGTACTTTTGCTCCATCGCGA
TGACTTAGTAAAGCACATCTAAAACTTTTAGCGTTATTACGTAAAAAA
