>Addgene plasmid #33361 | pIBG-FTet | addgene partial sequence | sequence record 43744 | M13rev
TAAAGGGAACAAAAGCTGGAGCTCCACCGCGGTGGCGGCCGCTCTAGAACTAGTAACGGCCGCCAGTGTG
CTGGAATTCGGCTTGAAGTTCCTATACTTTCTAGAGAATAGGAACTTCAAGCTTATGATGATGATGTGCT
TAAAAACTTACTCAATGGCTGGTTTATGCATATCGCAATACATGCGAAAAACCTAAAAGAGCTTGCCGAT
AAAAAAGGCCAATTTATTGCTATTTACCGCGGCTTTTTATTGAGCTTGAAAGATAAATAAAATAGATAGG
TTTTATTTGAAGCTAAATCTTCTTTATCGTAAAAAATGCCCTCTTGGGTTATCAAGAGGGTCATTATATT
TCGCGGAATAACATCATTTGGTGACGAAATAACTAAGCACTTGTCTCCTGTTTACTCCCCTGAGCTTGAG
GGGTTAACATGAAGGTCATCGATAGCAGGATAATAATACAGTAAAACGCTAAACCAATAATCCAAATCCA
GCCATCCCAAATTGGTAGTGAATGATTATAAATAACAGCAAACAGTAATGGGCCAATAACACCGGTTGCA
TTGGTAAGGCTCACCAATAATCCCTGTAAAGCACCTTGCTGATGACTCTTTGTTTGGATAGACATCACTC
CCTGTAATGCAGGTAAAGCGATCCCACCACCAGCCAATAAAATTAAAACAGGGAAAACTAACCAACCTTC
AGATATAAACGCTAAAAAGGCAAATGCACTACTATCTGCAATAAATCCGAGCAGTACTGCCGTTTTTTCG
CCCCATTTAGTGGCTATTCTTCCTGCCACAAAGGCTTGGAATACTGAGTGTAAAAGACCAAGACCCGCTA
ATGAAAAGCCAACCATCATGCTATTCCATCCAAAACGA
